>Addgene plasmid #168751 | pDONR223 HCoV-229E NSP4_stop | depositor partial sequence | sequence record 326960 | Inserted CDS with Stop codon
ATGGGTGATGCTGGCCATTCATTAACATGGCTGTGGCTACTGTGTGGTCTTGTGTGTTTGATTCAATTCT
ACTTGTGCTTTTTCATGCCCTATTTTATGTACGATATCGTGAGTAGTTTTGAGGGTTATGATTTTAAGTA
TATAGAAAATGGTCAGTTGAAGAATTTTGAAGCGCCACTTAAATGCGTCAGAAACGTTTTTGAAAACTTT
GAGGACTGGCATTATGCTAAGTTTGGCTTCACACCTTTAAACAAGCAAAGCTGTCCTATTGTAGTTGGAG
TTTCTGAAATTGTTAATACTGTCGCTGGCATTCCATCTAATGTGTATCTTGTTGGTAAAACTTTAATTTT
TACACTACAAGCTGCTTTTGGTAATGCTGGTGTTTGTTATGACATTTTTGGAGTCACAACACCTGAAAAG
TGCATTTTTACTTCTGCTTGTACTAGATTAGAAGGTTTGGGTGGTAACAATGTTTATTGTTATAACACAG
CGCTTATGGAAGGTTCTTTGCCTTACAGTTCAATACAAGCTAATGCATATTATAAATATGACAATGGCAA
TTTTATTAAGTTGCCAGAAGTTATTGCACAAGGCTTTGGTTTTAGAACAGTGCGTACTATTGCCACCAAA
TACTGCCGCGTAGGTGAATGTGTTGAATCCAATGCAGGTGTGTGTTTTGGCTTTGACAAGTGGTTTGTTA
ACGATGGACGTGTTGCCAATGGTTACGTTTGTGGTACTGGTTTGTGGAACCTTGTATTTAACATACTTTC
CATGTTTTCATCTTCATTCTCTGTTGCTGCAATGTCAGGTCAAATTTTACTTAATTGTGCATTAGGTGCT
TTTGCTATTTTTTGTTGTTTTCTTGTGACAAAGTTTAGACGCATGTTTGGTGACCTTTCTGTAGGTGTTT
GCACTGTTGTTGTGGCTGTTTTGCTTAACAATGTCTCTTACATTGTAACTCAGAATTTAGTAACAATGAT
TGCTTATGCCATATTGTATTTCTTTGCTACTAGAAGCTTACGCTATGCATGGATTTGGTGTGCTGCATAT
TTAATTGCGTATATTTCTTTTGCTCCATGGTGGTTGTGTGCTTGGTACTTTCTTGCTATGTTGACAGGTT
TGTTACCTAGTTTGCTGAAGCTTAAAGTTTCGACAAATCTTTTCGAAGGTGACAAATTTGTAGGTACATT
TGAAAGTGCTGCTGCAGGAACATTTGTCATTGACATGCGTTCTTATGAGAAACTTGCTAATAGCATCTCT
CCAGAAAAGTTGAAAAGTTATGCTGCTAGCTATAATAGATATAAGTACTATAGTGGTAATGCAAATGAAG
CTGATTACCGTTGCGCTTGTTATGCCTATTTAGCAAAAGCAATGTTGGACTTTTCGCGTGATCATAATGA
CATCTTGTACACACCTCCGACTGTCAGTTATGGTTCTACATTACAGTAA
