[The description below was written by a language model from this plasmid's Addgene catalogue record.]
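Description:
pDONR223 HCoV-229E NSP4_stop is a Gateway-compatible Entry clone built on the pDONR223 donor backbone (listed as 5,005 bp without insert). It carries the coding sequence for non-structural protein 4 (NSP4) of human coronavirus 229E. The plasmid is propagated in standard E. coli cloning strains such as DH5alpha and selected with spectinomycin. The record gives its copy number as unknown and includes no feature table, so the origin of replication and other backbone elements are not itemised.

The insert is recorded as 1,443 bp, is linked to the HCoV-229E replicase polyprotein gene from which NSP4 is derived, and was introduced by Gateway recombination cloning. In an Entry clone of this type the open reading frame normally sits between attL recombination sites, so an LR reaction can move it in a defined orientation and reading frame into any compatible Destination vector. M13 forward and reverse primer sites flanking the insert are listed for sequence verification. The "_stop" suffix suggests that this version keeps a stop codon at the end of the ORF. That would suit native or N-terminally tagged expression rather than C-terminal fusions, but the record does not state this explicitly.

An Entry vector is not itself an expression construct, and the record names no promoter, tag or reporter; these would come from the chosen Destination vector. The plasmid belongs to a collection of human coronavirus protein-coding sequences assembled as a flexible, multipurpose Gateway resource. It serves as a source clone for transferring NSP4 into the expression or assay vectors needed for downstream functional studies.
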