Addgene plasmid #168751: pDONR223 HCoV-229E NSP4_stop
Purpose: Gateway-compatible Entry vector
Depositing lab: Fritz Roth. Depositing organization: Sinai Health System. Publication: A resource of human coronavirus protein-coding sequences in a flexible, multipurpose Gateway Entry clone collection. Weller B, Lin CW, Pogoutse O, Sauer M, Marin-de la Rosa N, Strobel A, Young V, Knapp JJ, Rayhan A, Falter C, Kim DK, Roth FP, Falter-Braun P. G3 (Bethesda). 2023 Jul 5;13(7):jkad105. doi: 10.1093/g3journal/jkad105. PubMed 37267226.
Backbone
  Vector backbone: pDONR223
  Backbone manufacturer: Rual et al, Genome Res. 14:2128-2135, 2004.
  Backbone size w/o insert (bp): 5005
  Vector type: Other
Growth in bacteria
  Bacterial resistance: Spectinomycin, 50 μg/mL
  Growth temperature: 37°C
  Growth strain: DH5alpha
  Copy number: Unknown
Gene/Insert
  Gene/Insert name: NSP4
  Species: Other
  Insert size (bp): 1443
  Entrez Gene: HCoV229Egp1 (a.k.a. HCoV229Egp1)
  Cloning method: Gateway Cloning
  Sequencing primers: 5′ m13-For; 3′ m13-Rev
Resource information
  A portion of this plasmid was derived from a plasmid made by: Falter-Braun Lab
Terms and licenses: Academic/Nonprofit Terms; Industry Terms
How to cite: pDONR223 HCoV-229E NSP4_stop was a gift from Fritz Roth (Addgene plasmid # 168751 ; http://n2t.net/addgene:168751 ; RRID:Addgene_168751)
